Addgene plasmid #245207: pET-28b His6-TEV-SHP2-FL(E139A)
Purpose: Production of His-tagged full-length SHP2
Depositing lab: Neel Shah. Depositing organization: Columbia University. Publication: The pathogenic E139D mutation stabilizes a non-canonical active state of the multi-domain phosphatase SHP2. van Vlimmeren AE, Jiang Z, Karandur D, Applebaum Licht AT, Shah NH. bioRxiv [Preprint]. 2025 Jul 4:2025.07.02.662799. doi: 10.1101/2025.07.02.662799. PubMed 40631229.
Backbone
  Vector backbone: pET
  Vector type: Bacterial Expression
Growth in bacteria
  Bacterial resistance: Kanamycin, 50 μg/mL
  Growth temperature: 37°C
  Growth strain: DH5alpha
  Copy number: Low Copy
Gene/Insert
  Gene/Insert name: SHP2 full-length
  Species: H. sapiens (human)
  Mutation: E139A
  Tag / fusion protein: 6xHis (N terminal on insert)
  Cloning method: Gibson Cloning
Terms and licenses: Academic/Nonprofit Terms; Industry Terms: Not Available to Industry
How to cite: pET-28b His6-TEV-SHP2-FL(E139A) was a gift from Neel Shah (Addgene plasmid # 245207 ; http://n2t.net/addgene:245207 ; RRID:Addgene_245207)
