[The description below was written by a language model from this plasmid's Addgene catalogue record and pLannotate feature annotations shown in this document.]
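Description:
pET-28b His6-TEV-SHP2-FL(E139A) is a bacterial expression plasmid built on a pET backbone for producing recombinant full-length human SHP2, the protein tyrosine phosphatase encoded by PTPN11, carrying an E139A substitution. It is propagated in E. coli under kanamycin selection through an aminoglycoside phosphotransferase gene. It replicates from a ColE1/pMB1-type origin accompanied by the rop gene and bom region, consistent with the low copy number listed in the record. An f1 origin is also present, along with short remnants of the tetracycline resistance gene that are non-functional backbone relics.

The expression cassette follows the standard pET arrangement. A T7 promoter is followed immediately by a lac operator, then the strong T7 gene 10 ribosome binding site, the tagged open reading frame and a T7 terminator. The plasmid also carries lacI under its own promoter, so transcription is repressed until induction with IPTG in a host that supplies T7 RNA polymerase. The SHP2 coding sequence is preceded by an N-terminal 6xHis tag for metal-affinity purification. The construct name indicates a TEV protease site between tag and protein, which would allow the tag to be removed; the feature table shows only a short tag-like fragment in this region. A His-tag fragment is also annotated downstream of the insert, probably the vector's native C-terminal tag sequence, though the record does not say whether it is translated.

The stated purpose is production of His-tagged full-length SHP2. The associated work concerns how mutation at residue E139 affects the active state of this multi-domain phosphatase, so this variant probably serves as purified protein for biochemical or biophysical comparison.
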