Features (pLannotate 1.2.2; 20 found; start..end, strand, type, name):
      1..589     +  rep_origin     ori: high-copy-number ColE1/pMB1/pBR322/pUC origin of replication
    775..914     -  misc_feature   bom: basis of mobility region from pBR322
   1016..1207    -  CDS            rop: Rop protein, which maintains plasmids at low copy number; rop
   1224..1604    +  CDS            YPB1_ECOLX: Protein predicted: Swiss-Prot protein existence level 4. From Escherichia coli.
   1676..1967    -  CDS            TcR (fragment): tetracycline efflux protein; tet; confers resistance to tetracycline
   1982..2003    -  protein_bind   CAP binding site: CAP binding activates transcription in the presence of cAMP. E. coli catabolite activator protein
   2016..3098    -  CDS            lacI: lac repressor; lacI; The lac repressor binds to the lac operator to inhibit transcription in E. coli. This inhibition can be relieved by adding lactose or isopropyl-β-D-thiogalactopyranoside (IPTG).
   3099..3176    -  promoter       lacI promoter: lacI
   3184..3463    -  CDS            TcR (fragment): tetracycline efflux protein; tet; confers resistance to tetracycline
   3485..3503    +  promoter       T7 promoter: promoter for bacteriophage T7 RNA polymerase
   3504..3528    +  protein_bind   lac operator: The lac repressor binds to the lac operator to inhibit transcription in E. coli. This inhibition can be relieved by adding lactose or isopropyl-β-D-thiogalactopyranoside (IPTG). lac repressor encoded by lacI
   3543..3565    +  RBS            RBS: efficient ribosome binding site from bacteriophage T7 gene 10 (Olins and Rangwala, 1989)
   3584..3600    +  CDS            capTEV™ (fragment): composite tag for in vivo biotinylation, TEV protease cleavage, and 6xHis tagging
   3647..5425    +  CDS            PTPN11: PTN11_HUMAN - Also known as PTP2C, SHPTP2. Experimental evidence at protein level: Swiss-Prot protein existence level 1. Acts downstream of various receptor and cytoplasmic protein tyrosine kinases to participate in the signal transduction from the cell surface to the nucleus (PubMed:10655584, PubMed:18559669, PubMed:18829466, PubMed:26742426, PubMed:28074573). Positively regulates MAPK signal transduction pathway (PubMed:28074573). Dephosphorylates GAB1, ARHGAP35 and EGFR (PubMed:28074573). Dephosphorylates ROCK2 at 'Tyr-722' resulting in stimulation of its RhoA binding activity (PubMed:18559
   5475..5492    +  CDS            9xHis (fragment): 9xHis affinity tag
   5502..5551    +  CDS            SET1 (fragment): solubility-enhancement tag derived from T7 phage gene 10B
   5559..5606    +  terminator     T7 terminator: transcription terminator for bacteriophage T7 RNA polymerase
   5643..6071    +  rep_origin     f1 ori (sequence partly withheld): f1 bacteriophage origin of replication; arrow indicates direction of (+) strand synthesis
   6124..6181    +  promoter       AmpR promoter (fragment): bla
   6190..7005    -  CDS            KanR: aminoglycoside phosphotransferase; aph(3')-Ia; confers resistance to kanamycin in bacteria or G418 (Geneticin®) in eukaryotes
>Addgene plasmid #245207 | pET-28b His6-TEV-SHP2-FL(E139A) | addgene full sequence | sequence record 487889 | Addgene NGS Result
TTGAGATCCTTTTTTTCTGCGCGTAATCTGCTGCTTGCAAACAAAAAAACCACCGCTACCAGCGGTGGTT
TGTTTGCCGGATCAAGAGCTACCAACTCTTTTTCCGAAGGTAACTGGCTTCAGCAGAGCGCAGATACCAA
ATACTGTCCTTCTAGTGTAGCCGTAGTTAGGCCACCACTTCAAGAACTCTGTAGCACCGCCTACATACCT
CGCTCTGCTAATCCTGTTACCAGTGGCTGCTGCCAGTGGCGATAAGTCGTGTCTTACCGGGTTGGACTCA
AGACGATAGTTACCGGATAAGGCGCAGCGGTCGGGCTGAACGGGGGGTTCGTGCACACAGCCCAGCTTGG
AGCGAACGACCTACACCGAACTGAGATACCTACAGCGTGAGCTATGAGAAAGCGCCACGCTTCCCGAAGG
GAGAAAGGCGGACAGGTATCCGGTAAGCGGCAGGGTCGGAACAGGAGAGCGCACGAGGGAGCTTCCAGGG
GGAAACGCCTGGTATCTTTATAGTCCTGTCGGGTTTCGCCACCTCTGACTTGAGCGTCGATTTTTGTGAT
GCTCGTCAGGGGGGCGGAGCCTATGGAAAAACGCCAGCAACGCGGCCTTTTTACGGTTCCTGGCCTTTTG
CTGGCCTTTTGCTCACATGTTCTTTCCTGCGTTATCCCCTGATTCTGTGGATAACCGTATTACCGCCTTT
GAGTGAGCTGATACCGCTCGCCGCAGCCGAACGACCGAGCGCAGCGAGTCAGTGAGCGAGGAAGCGGAAG
AGCGCCTGATGCGGTATTTTCTCCTTACGCATCTGTGCGGTATTTCACACCGCAATGGTGCACTCTCAGT
ACAATCTGCTCTGATGCCGCATAGTTAAGCCAGTATACACTCCGCTATCGCTACGTGACTGGGTCATGGC
TGCGCCCCGACACCCGCCAACACCCGCTGACGCGCCCTGACGGGCTTGTCTGCTCCCGGCATCCGCTTAC
AGACAAGCTGTGACCGTCTCCGGGAGCTGCATGTGTCAGAGGTTTTCACCGTCATCACCGAAACGCGCGA
GGCAGCTGCGGTAAAGCTCATCAGCGTGGTCGTGAAGCGATTCACAGATGTCTGCCTGTTCATCCGCGTC
CAGCTCGTTGAGTTTCTCCAGAAGCGTTAATGTCTGGCTTCTGATAAAGCGGGCCATGTTAAGGGCGGTT
TTTTCCTGTTTGGTCACTGATGCCTCCGTGTAAGGGGGATTTCTGTTCATGGGGGTAATGATACCGATGA
AACGAGAGAGGATGCTCACGATACGGGTTACTGATGATGAACATGCCCGGTTACTGGAACGTTGTGAGGG
TAAACAACTGGCGGTATGGATGCGGCGGGACCAGAGAAAAATCACTCAGGGTCAATGCCAGCGCTTCGTT
AATACAGATGTAGGTGTTCCACAGGGTAGCCAGCAGCATCCTGCGATGCAGATCCGGAACATAATGGTGC
AGGGCGCTGACTTCCGCGTTTCCAGACTTTACGAAACACGGAAACCGAAGACCATTCATGTTGTTGCTCA
GGTCGCAGACGTTTTGCAGCAGCAGTCGCTTCACGTTCGCTCGCGTATCGGTGATTCATTCTGCTAACCA
GTAAGGCAACCCCGCCAGCCTAGCCGGGTCCTCAACGACAGGAGCACGATCATGCGCACCCGTGGGGCCG
CCATGCCGGCGATAATGGCCTGCTTCTCGCCGAAACGTTTGGTGGCGGGACCAGTGACGAAGGCTTGAGC
GAGGGCGTGCAAGATTCCGAATACCGCAAGCGACAGGCCGATCATCGTCGCGCTCCAGCGAAAGCGGTCC
TCGCCGAAAATGACCCAGAGCGCTGCCGGCACCTGTCCTACGAGTTGCATGATAAAGAAGACAGTCATAA
GTGCGGCGACGATAGTCATGCCCCGCGCCCACCGGAAGGAGCTGACTGGGTTGAAGGCTCTCAAGGGCAT
CGGTCGAGATCCCGGTGCCTAATGAGTGAGCTAACTTACATTAATTGCGTTGCGCTCACTGCCCGCTTTC
CAGTCGGGAAACCTGTCGTGCCAGCTGCATTAATGAATCGGCCAACGCGCGGGGAGAGGCGGTTTGCGTA
TTGGGCGCCAGGGTGGTTTTTCTTTTCACCAGTGAGACGGGCAACAGCTGATTGCCCTTCACCGCCTGGC
CCTGAGAGAGTTGCAGCAAGCGGTCCACGCTGGTTTGCCCCAGCAGGCGAAAATCCTGTTTGATGGTGGT
TAACGGCGGGATATAACATGAGCTGTCTTCGGTATCGTCGTATCCCACTACCGAGATATCCGCACCAACG
CGCAGCCCGGACTCGGTAATGGCGCGCATTGCGCCCAGCGCCATCTGATCGTTGGCAACCAGCATCGCAG
TGGGAACGATGCCCTCATTCAGCATTTGCATGGTTTGTTGAAAACCGGACATGGCACTCCAGTCGCCTTC
CCGTTCCGCTATCGGCTGAATTTGATTGCGAGTGAGATATTTATGCCAGCCAGCCAGACGCAGACGCGCC
GAGACAGAACTTAATGGGCCCGCTAACAGCGCGATTTGCTGGTGACCCAATGCGACCAGATGCTCCACGC
CCAGTCGCGTACCGTCTTCATGGGAGAAAATAATACTGTTGATGGGTGTCTGGTCAGAGACATCAAGAAA
TAACGCCGGAACATTAGTGCAGGCAGCTTCCACAGCAATGGCATCCTGGTCATCCAGCGGATAGTTAATG
ATCAGCCCACTGACGCGTTGCGCGAGAAGATTGTGCACCGCCGCTTTACAGGCTTCGACGCCGCTTCGTT
CTACCATCGACACCACCACGCTGGCACCCAGTTGATCGGCGCGAGATTTAATCGCCGCGACAATTTGCGA
CGGCGCGTGCAGGGCCAGACTGGAGGTGGCAACGCCAATCAGCAACGACTGTTTGCCCGCCAGTTGTTGT
GCCACGCGGTTGGGAATGTAATTCAGCTCCGCCATCGCCGCTTCCACTTTTTCCCGCGTTTTCGCAGAAA
CGTGGCTGGCCTGGTTCACCACGCGGGAAACGGTCTGATAAGAGACACCGGCATACTCTGCGACATCGTA
TAACGTTACTGGTTTCACATTCACCACCCTGAATTGACTCTCTTCCGGGCGCTATCATGCCATACCGCGA
AAGGTTTTGCGCCATTCGATGGTGTCCGGGATCTCGACGCTCTCCCTTATGCGACTCCTGCATTAGGAAG
CAGCCCAGTAGTAGGTTGAGGCCGTTGAGCACCGCCGCCGCAAGGAATGGTGCATGCAAGGAGATGGCGC
CCAACAGTCCCCCGGCCACGGGGCCTGCCACCATACCCACGCCGAAACAAGCGCTCATGAGCCCGAAGTG
GCGAGCCCGATCTTCCCCATCGGTGATGTCGGCGATATAGGCGCCAGCAACCGCACCTGTGGCGCCGGTG
ATGCCGGCCACGATGCGTCCGGCGTAGAGGATCGAGATCTCGATCCCGCGAAATTAATACGACTCACTAT
AGGGGAATTGTGAGCGGATAACAATTCCCCTCTAGAAATAATTTTGTTTAACTTTAAGAAGGAGATATAC
CATGGGCAGCAGCCATCATCATCATCATCACGATTACGATATCCCAACGACCGAAAACCTTTACTTCCAG
GGCCATATGACATCGCGGAGATGGTTTCACCCAAATATCACTGGTGTGGAGGCAGAAAACCTACTGTTGA
CAAGAGGAGTTGATGGCAGTTTTTTGGCAAGGCCTAGTAAAAGTAACCCTGGAGACTTCACACTTTCCGT
TAGAAGAAATGGAGCTGTCACCCACATCAAGATTCAGAACACTGGTGATTACTATGACCTGTATGGAGGG
GAGAAATTTGCCACTTTGGCTGAGTTGGTCCAGTATTACATGGAACATCACGGGCAATTAAAAGAGAAGA
ATGGAGATGTCATTGAGCTTAAATATCCTCTGAACTGTGCAGATCCTACCTCTGAAAGGTGGTTTCATGG
ACATCTCTCTGGGAAAGAAGCAGAGAAATTATTAACTGAAAAAGGAAAACATGGTAGTTTTCTTGTACGA
GCGAGCCAGAGCCACCCTGGAGATTTTGTTCTTTCTGTGCGCACTGGTGATGACAAAGGGGAGAGCAATG
ACGGCAAGTCTAAAGTGACCCATGTTATGATTCGCTGTCAGGAACTGAAATACGACGTTGGTGGAGGAGA
ACGGTTTGATTCTTTGACAGATCTTGTGGAACATTATAAGAAGAATCCTATGGTGGAAACATTGGGTACA
GTACTACAACTCAAGCAGCCCCTTAACACGACTCGTATAAATGCTGCTGAAATAGAAAGCAGAGTTCGAG
AACTAAGCAAATTAGCTGAGACCACAGATAAAGTCAAACAAGGCTTTTGGGAAGAATTTGAGACACTACA
ACAACAGGAGTGCAAACTTCTCTACAGCCGAAAAGAGGGTCAAAGGCAAGAAAACAAAAACAAAAATAGA
TATAAAAACATCCTGCCCTTTGATCATACCAGGGTTGTCCTACACGATGGTGATCCCAATGAGCCTGTTT
CAGATTACATCAATGCAAATATCATCATGCCTGAATTTGAAACCAAGTGCAACAATTCAAAGCCCAAAAA
GAGTTACATTGCCACACAAGGCTGCCTGCAAAACACGGTGAATGACTTTTGGCGGATGGTGTTCCAAGAA
AACTCCCGAGTGATTGTCATGACAACGAAAGAAGTGGAGAGAGGAAAGAGTAAATGTGTCAAATACTGGC
CTGATGAGTATGCTCTAAAAGAATATGGCGTCATGCGTGTTAGGAACGTCAAAGAAAGCGCCGCTCATGA
CTATACGCTAAGAGAACTTAAACTTTCAAAGGTTGGACAAGGGAATACGGAGAGAACGGTCTGGCAATAC
CACTTTCGGACCTGGCCGGACCACGGCGTGCCCAGCGACCCTGGGGGCGTGCTGGACTTCCTGGAGGAGG
TGCACCATAAGCAGGAGAGCATCATGGATGCAGGGCCGGTCGTGGTGCACTGCAGTGCTGGAATTGGCCG
GACAGGGACGTTCATTGTGATTGATATTCTTATTGACATCATCAGAGAGAAAGGTGTTGACTGCGATATT
GACGTTCCCAAAACCATCCAGATGGTGCGGTCTCAGAGGTCAGGGATGGTCCAGACAGAAGCACAGTACC
GATTTATCTATATGGCGGTCCAGCATTATATTGAAACACTACAGCGCAGGATTGAAGAAGAGCAGAAAAG
CAAGAGGAAAGGGCACGAATATACAAATATTAAGTATTCTCTAGCGGACCAGACGAGTGGAGATCAGAGC
CCTCTCCCGCCTTGTACTCCAACGCCACCCTGTGCAGAAATGAGAGAAGACAGTGCTAGAGTCTATGAAA
ACGTGGGCCTGATGCAACAGCAGAAAAGTTTCAGATAGGGATCCGAATTCGAGCTCCGTCGACAAGCTTG
CGGCCGCACTCGAGCACCACCACCACCACCACTGAGATCCGGCTGCTAACAAAGCCCGAAAGGAAGCTGA
GTTGGCTGCTGCCACCGCTGAGCAATAACTAGCATAACCCCTTGGGGCCTCTAAACGGGTCTTGAGGGGT
TTTTTGCTGAAAGGAGGAACTATATCCGGATTGGCGAATGGG
[124 nt withheld, positions 5643-5766]
C
[91 nt withheld, positions 5768-5858]
A
[49 nt withheld, positions 5860-5908]
CCTTTGACGTTGGAGTCCACGTTCTTT
[37 nt withheld, positions 5936-5972]
ACCCTATCTCGGTCTATTCTTTTGATTTATAAGGGATTTTGCCGATTTCGGCCTATTGGTTAAAAAATGA
GCTGATTTAACAAAAATTTAACGCGAATTTTAACAAAATATTAACGCTTACAATTTAGGTGGCACTTTTC
GGGGAAATGTGCGCGGAACCCCTATTTGTTTATTTTTCTAAATACATTCAAATATGTATCCGCTCATGAA
TTAATTCTTAGAAAAACTCATCGAGCATCAAATGAAACTGCAATTTATTCATATCAGGATTATCAATACC
ATATTTTTGAAAAAGCCGTTTCTGTAATGAAGGAGAAAACTCACCGAGGCAGTTCCATAGGATGGCAAGA
TCCTGGTATCGGTCTGCGATTCCGACTCGTCCAACATCAATACAACCTATTAATTTCCCCTCGTCAAAAA
TAAGGTTATCAAGTGAGAAATCACCATGAGTGACGACTGAATCCGGTGAGAATGGCAAAAGTTTATGCAT
TTCTTTCCAGACTTGTTCAACAGGCCAGCCATTACGCTCGTCATCAAAATCACTCGCATCAACCAAACCG
TTATTCATTCGTGATTGCGCCTGAGCGAGACGAAATACGCGATCGCTGTTAAAAGGACAATTACAAACAG
GAATCGAATGCAACCGGCGCAGGAACACTGCCAGCGCATCAACAATATTTTCACCTGAATCAGGATATTC
TTCTAATACCTGGAATGCTGTTTTCCCGGGGATCGCAGTGGTGAGTAACCATGCATCATCAGGAGTACGG
ATAAAATGCTTGATGGTCGGAAGAGGCATAAATTCCGTCAGCCAGTTTAGTCTGACCATCTCATCTGTAA
CATCATTGGCAACGCTACCTTTGCCATGTTTCAGAAACAACTCTGGCGCATCGGGCTTCCCATACAATCG
ATAGATTGTCGCACCTGATTGCCCGACATTATCGCGAGCCCATTTATACCCATATAAATCAGCATCCATG
TTGGAATTTAATCGCGGCCTAGAGCAAGACGTTTCCCGTTGAATATGGCTCATAACACCCCTTGTATTAC
TGTTTATGTAAGCAGACAGTTTTATTGTTCATGACCAAAATCCCTTAACGTGAGTTTTCGTTCCACTGAG
CGTCAGACCCCGTAGAAAAGATCAAAGGATCTTC
